Addgene plasmid #49553: EGFP-Rab11AQ70L
Purpose: expresses EGFP-Rab11AQ70L (constitutively active mutant) in mammalian cells
Depositing lab: Marci Scidmore. Depositing organization: Cornell University. Publication: Chlamydia pneumoniae inclusion membrane protein Cpn0585 interacts with multiple Rab GTPases. Cortes C, Rzomp KA, Tvinnereim A, Scidmore MA, Wizel B. Infect Immun. 2007 Dec;75(12):5586-96. Epub 2007 Oct 1. 10.1128/IAI.01020-07 PubMed 17908815.
Backbone
  Vector backbone: EGFP C2
  Backbone manufacturer: Clontech
  Backbone size w/o insert (bp): 4700
  Total vector size (bp): 5360
  Vector type: Mammalian Expression
  Selectable markers: Neomycin (select with G418)
Growth in bacteria
  Bacterial resistance: Kanamycin, 50 μg/mL
  Growth temperature: 37°C
  Growth strain: DH5alpha
  Copy number: High Copy
Gene/Insert
  Gene/Insert name: Rab11A
  Species: H. sapiens (human)
  Insert size (bp): 600
  Mutation: Glutamine 70 to Leucine
  GenBank ID: AF498946
  Entrez Gene: RAB11A (a.k.a. YL8)
  Promoter: CMV
  Tag / fusion protein: EGFP (N terminal on insert)
  Cloning method: Restriction Enzyme; 5′ cloning site EcoRI (not destroyed); 3′ cloning site XhoI/SalI (destroyed during cloning)
  Sequencing primers: 5′ EGFP C (CATGGTCCTGCTGGAGTTCGTG)
Resource information
  A portion of this plasmid was derived from a plasmid made by: Rab11A cDNA derived from pGreenLatern-Rab11A (original creator unknown)
Terms and licenses: Academic/Nonprofit Terms; Industry Terms: Not Available to Industry
How to cite: EGFP-Rab11AQ70L was a gift from Marci Scidmore (Addgene plasmid # 49553)
