[The description below was written by a language model from this plasmid's Addgene catalogue record and pLannotate feature annotations shown in this document.]
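Description:
EGFP-Rab11AQ70L is a mammalian expression plasmid built on the Clontech EGFP C2 backbone, about 5.4 kb in total. It encodes human Rab11A fused at its N terminus to EGFP. The fusion is transcribed from the human cytomegalovirus immediate early enhancer and promoter and terminated by an SV40 polyadenylation signal. The Rab11A coding sequence, roughly 650 bp in the annotated sequence, sits in the multiple cloning site directly downstream of EGFP. It was inserted between an EcoRI site that was retained and an XhoI/SalI junction that was destroyed. The cDNA was taken from an earlier GFP-type Rab11A plasmid.

The insert carries a glutamine 70 to leucine substitution, which the record describes as a constitutively active mutant. Rab GTPases cycle between GDP-bound inactive and GTP-bound active states, and Rab11A regulates endocytic recycling, so this variant is expected to mimic the active, effector-engaging form.

Propagation in E. coli relies on a high-copy pUC-type origin. A single NeoR/KanR (Tn5 aminoglycoside phosphotransferase) gene serves both hosts: a bacterial bla-type promoter drives it for kanamycin selection, and the SV40 enhancer/early promoter with an HSV TK polyadenylation signal drives it for G418 selection of transfected mammalian cells. An f1 origin is also present, which can support single-stranded DNA production. The short large T antigen, ble and bGH fragments in the feature table are partial matches, most likely to backbone remnants rather than functional elements.

The plasmid allows fluorescence imaging of the localisation of active Rab11A in live or fixed cells and testing of its interactions. The associated work examined the binding of a Chlamydia pneumoniae inclusion membrane protein to multiple Rab GTPases.
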