Features (pLannotate 1.2.2; 16 found; start..end, strand, type, name):
     61..364     +  enhancer       CMV enhancer: human cytomegalovirus immediate early enhancer
    365..568     +  promoter       CMV promoter: human cytomegalovirus (CMV) immediate early promoter
    613..1330    +  CDS            EGFP (fragment): the original enhanced GFP (Yang et al., 1996) mammalian codon-optimized
   1335..1368    +  misc_feature   MCS (fragment): multiple cloning site
   1369..2016    +  CDS            RAB11A: RB11A_HUMAN - Also known as RAB11. Experimental evidence at protein level: Swiss-Prot protein existence level 1. The small GTPases Rab are key regulators of intracellular membrane trafficking, from the formation of transport vesicles to their fusion with membranes. Rabs cycle between an inactive GDP-bound form and an active GTP-bound form that is able to recruit to membranes different set of downstream effectors directly responsible for vesicle formation, movement, tethering and fusion. The small Rab GTPase RAB11A regulates endocytic recycling. Acts as a major regulator of membrane delivery du
   2021..2046    +  misc_feature   MCS (fragment): multiple cloning site
   2063..2147    +  CDS            large T antigen (fragment): large T antigen from SV40 (simian virus 40)
   2170..2291    +  polyA_signal   SV40 poly(A) signal: SV40 polyadenylation signal
   2325..2753    -  rep_origin     f1 ori (sequence partly withheld): f1 bacteriophage origin of replication; arrow indicates direction of (+) strand synthesis
   2780..2884    +  promoter       AmpR promoter: bla
   2886..3243    +  promoter       SV40 promoter: SV40 enhancer and early promoter
   3278..4072    +  CDS            NeoR/KanR: aminoglycoside phosphotransferase from Tn5; aph(3')-II (or nptII); confers resistance to neomycin, kanamycin, and G418 (Geneticin®)
   4093..4245    +  CDS            ble (fragment): BLE_KLEPN - Experimental evidence at protein level: Swiss-Prot protein existence level 1. Binding protein with a strong affinity to the bleomycin family of antibiotics. Binds to CL990; an antimitotic-antibiotic compound. From Klebsiella pneumoniae.
   4304..4351    +  polyA_signal   HSV TK poly(A) signal: herpes simplex virus thymidine kinase polyadenylation signal (Cole and Stacy, 1985)
   4442..4458    -  polyA_signal   bGH poly(A) signal (fragment): bovine growth hormone polyadenylation signal
   4680..5268    +  rep_origin     ori: high-copy-number ColE1/pMB1/pBR322/pUC origin of replication
>Addgene plasmid #49553 | EGFP-Rab11AQ70L | depositor full sequence | sequence record 73943 | EGFP-Rab11AQ70L sequence 5382 bps
TAGTTATTAATAGTAATCAATTACGGGGTCATTAGTTCATAGCCCATATATGGAGTTCCGCGTTACATAA
CTTACGGTAAATGGCCCGCCTGGCTGACCGCCCAACGACCCCCGCCCATTGACGTCAATAATGACGTATG
TTCCCATAGTAACGCCAATAGGGACTTTCCATTGACGTCAATGGGTGGAGTATTTACGGTAAACTGCCCA
CTTGGCAGTACATCAAGTGTATCATATGCCAAGTACGCCCCCTATTGACGTCAATGACGGTAAATGGCCC
GCCTGGCATTATGCCCAGTACATGACCTTATGGGACTTTCCTACTTGGCAGTACATCTACGTATTAGTCA
TCGCTATTACCATGGTGATGCGGTTTTGGCAGTACATCAATGGGCGTGGATAGCGGTTTGACTCACGGGG
ATTTCCAAGTCTCCACCCCATTGACGTCAATGGGAGTTTGTTTTGGCACCAAAATCAACGGGACTTTCCA
AAATGTCGTAACAACTCCGCCCCATTGACGCAAATGGGCGGTAGGCGTGTACGGTGGGAGGTCTATATAA
GCAGAGCTGGTTTAGTGAACCGTCAGATCCGCTAGCGCTACCGGTCGCCACCATGGTGAGCAAGGGCGAG
GAGCTGTTCACCGGGGTGGTGCCCATCCTGGTCGAGCTGGACGGCGACGTAAACGGCCACAAGTTCAGCG
TGTCCGGCGAGGGCGAGGGCGATGCCACCTACGGCAAGCTGACCCTGAAGTTCATCTGCACCACCGGCAA
GCTGCCCGTGCCCTGGCCCACCCTCGTGACCACCCTGACCTACGGCGTGCTGTGCTTCAGCCGCTACCCC
GACCACATGAAGCAGCACGACTTCTTCAAGTCCGCCATGCCCGAAGGCTACGTCCAGGAGCGCACCATCT
TCTTCAAGGACGACGGCAACTACAAGACCCGCGCCGAGGTGAAGTTCGAGGGCGACACCCTGGTGAACCG
CATCGAGCTGAAGGGCATCGACTTCAAGGAGGACGGCAACATCCTGGGGCACAAGCTGGAGTACAACTAC
AACAGCCACAACGTCTATATCATGGCCGACAAGCAGAAGAACGGCATCAAGGTGAACTTCAAGATCCGCC
ACAACATCGAGGACGGCAGCGTGCAGCTCGCCGACCACTACCAGCAGAACACCCCCATCGGCGACGGCCC
CGTGCTGCTGCCCGACAACCACTACCTGAGCACCCAGTCCGCCCTGAGCAAAGACCCCAACGAGAAGCGC
GATCACATGGTCCTGCTGGAGTTCGTGACCGCCGCCGGGATCACTCTCGGCATGGACGAGCTGTACAAGT
CCGGCCGGACTCAGATCTCGAGCTCAAGCTTCGAATTCATGGGCACCCGCGACGACGAGTACGACTACCT
CTTTAAAGTTGTCCTTATTGGAGATTCTGGTGTTGGAAAGAGTAATCTCCTGTCTCGATTTACTCGAAAT
GAGTTTAATCTGGAAAGCAAGAGCACCATTGGAGTAGAGTTTGCAACAAGAAGCATCCAGGTTGATGGAA
AAACAATAAAGGCACAGATATGGGACACAGCAGGGCTAGAGCGATATCGAGCTATAACATCAGCATATTA
TCGTGGAGCTGTAGGTGCCTTATTGGTTTATGACATTGCTAAACATCTCACATATGAAAATGTAGAGCGA
TGGCTGAAAGAACTGAGAGATCATGCTGATAGTAACATTGTTATCATGCTTGTGGGCAATAAGAGTGATC
TACGTCATCTCAGGGCAGTTCCTACAGATGAAGCAAGAGCTTTTGCAGAAAAGAATGGTTTGTCATTCAT
TGAAACTTCGGCCCTAGACTCTACAAATGTAGAAGCTGCTTTTCAGACAATTTTAACAGAGATTTACCGC
ATTGTTTCTCAGAAGCAAATGTCAGACAGACGCGAAAATGACATGTCTCCAAGCAACAATGTGGTTCCTA
TTCATGTTCCACCAACCACTGAAAACAAGCCAAAGGTGCAGTGCTGTCAGAACATCTAACTCGACGGTAC
CGCGGGCCCGGGATCCACCGGATCTAGATAACTGATCATAATCAGCCATACCACATTTGTAGAGGTTTTA
CTTGCTTTAAAAAACCTCCCACACCTCCCCCTGAACCTGAAACATAAAATGAATGCAATTGTTGTTGTTA
ACTTGTTTATTGCAGCTTATAATGGTTACAAATAAAGCAATAGCATCACAAATTTCACAAATAAAGCATT
TTTTTCACTGCATTCTAGTTGTGGTTTGTCCAAACTCATCAATGTATCTTAACGCGTAAATTGTAAGCGT
TAATATTTTGTTAAAATTCGCGTTAAATTTTTGTTAAATCAGCTCATTTTTTAACCAATAGGCCGAAATC
GGCAAAATCCCTTATAAATCAAAAGAATAGACCGAGATAGGGT
[37 nt withheld, positions 2424-2460]
AAAGAACGTGGACTCCAACGTCAAAGG
[49 nt withheld, positions 2488-2536]
T
[91 nt withheld, positions 2538-2628]
G
[124 nt withheld, positions 2630-2753]
CAGGTGGCACTTTTCGGGGAAATGTGCGCGGAACCCCTATTTGTTTATTTTTCTAAATACATTCAAATAT
GTATCCGCTCATGAGACAATAACCCTGATAAATGCTTCAATAATATTGAAAAAGGAAGAGTCCTGAGGCG
GAAAGAACCAGCTGTGGAATGTGTGTCAGTTAGGGTGTGGAAAGTCCCCAGGCTCCCCAGCAGGCAGAAG
TATGCAAAGCATGCATCTCAATTAGTCAGCAACCAGGTGTGGAAAGTCCCCAGGCTCCCCAGCAGGCAGA
AGTATGCAAAGCATGCATCTCAATTAGTCAGCAACCATAGTCCCGCCCCTAACTCCGCCCATCCCGCCCC
TAACTCCGCCCAGTTCCGCCCATTCTCCGCCCCATGGCTGACTAATTTTTTTTATTTATGCAGAGGCCGA
GGCCGCCTCGGCCTCTGAGCTATTCCAGAAGTAGTGAGGAGGCTTTTTTGGAGGCCTAGGCTTTTGCAAA
GATCGATCAAGAGACAGGATGAGGATCGTTTCGCATGATTGAACAAGATGGATTGCACGCAGGTTCTCCG
GCCGCTTGGGTGGAGAGGCTATTCGGCTATGACTGGGCACAACAGACAATCGGCTGCTCTGATGCCGCCG
TGTTCCGGCTGTCAGCGCAGGGGCGCCCGGTTCTTTTTGTCAAGACCGACCTGTCCGGTGCCCTGAATGA
ACTGCAAGACGAGGCAGCGCGGCTATCGTGGCTGGCCACGACGGGCGTTCCTTGCGCAGCTGTGCTCGAC
GTTGTCACTGAAGCGGGAAGGGACTGGCTGCTATTGGGCGAAGTGCCGGGGCAGGATCTCCTGTCATCTC
ACCTTGCTCCTGCCGAGAAAGTATCCATCATGGCTGATGCAATGCGGCGGCTGCATACGCTTGATCCGGC
TACCTGCCCATTCGACCACCAAGCGAAACATCGCATCGAGCGAGCACGTACTCGGATGGAAGCCGGTCTT
GTCGATCAGGATGATCTGGACGAAGAGCATCAGGGGCTCGCGCCAGCCGAACTGTTCGCCAGGCTCAAGG
CGAGCATGCCCGACGGCGAGGATCTCGTCGTGACCCATGGCGATGCCTGCTTGCCGAATATCATGGTGGA
AAATGGCCGCTTTTCTGGATTCATCGACTGTGGCCGGCTGGGTGTGGCGGACCGCTATCAGGACATAGCG
TTGGCTACCCGTGATATTGCTGAAGAGCTTGGCGGCGAATGGGCTGACCGCTTCCTCGTGCTTTACGGTA
TCGCCGCTCCCGATTCGCAGCGCATCGCCTTCTATCGCCTTCTTGACGAGTTCTTCTGAGCGGGACTCTG
GGGTTCGAAATGACCGACCAAGCGACGCCCAACCTGCCATCACGAGATTTCGATTCCACCGCCGCCTTCT
ATGAAAGGTTGGGCTTCGGAATCGTTTTCCGGGACGCCGGCTGGATGATCCTCCAGCGCGGGGATCTCAT
GCTGGAGTTCTTCGCCCACCCTAGGGGGAGGCTAACTGAAACACGGAAGGAGACAATACCGGAAGGAACC
CGCGCTATGACGGCAATAAAAAGACAGAATAAAACGCACGGTGTTGGGTCGTTTGTTCATAAACGCGGGG
TTCGGTCCCAGGGCTGGCACTCTGTCGATACCCCACCGAGACCCCATTGGGGCCAATACGCCCGCGTTTC
TTCCTTTTCCCCACCCCACCCCCCAAGTTCGGGTGAAGGCCCAGGGCTCGCAGCCAACGTCGGGGCGGCA
GGCCCTGCCATAGCCTCAGGTTACTCATATATACTTTAGATTGATTTAAAACTTCATTTTTAATTTAAAA
GGATCTAGGTGAAGATCCTTTTTGATAATCTCATGACCAAAATCCCTTAACGTGAGTTTTCGTTCCACTG
AGCGTCAGACCCCGTAGAAAAGATCAAAGGATCTTCTTGAGATCCTTTTTTTCTGCGCGTAATCTGCTGC
TTGCAAACAAAAAAACCACCGCTACCAGCGGTGGTTTGTTTGCCGGATCAAGAGCTACCAACTCTTTTTC
CGAAGGTAACTGGCTTCAGCAGAGCGCAGATACCAAATACTGTCCTTCTAGTGTAGCCGTAGTTAGGCCA
CCACTTCAAGAACTCTGTAGCACCGCCTACATACCTCGCTCTGCTAATCCTGTTACCAGTGGCTGCTGCC
AGTGGCGATAAGTCGTGTCTTACCGGGTTGGACTCAAGACGATAGTTACCGGATAAGGCGCAGCGGTCGG
GCTGAACGGGGGGTTCGTGCACACAGCCCAGCTTGGAGCGAACGACCTACACCGAACTGAGATACCTACA
GCGTGAGCTATGAGAAAGCGCCACGCTTCCCGAAGGGAGAAAGGCGGACAGGTATCCGGTAAGCGGCAGG
GTCGGAACAGGAGAGCGCACGAGGGAGCTTCCAGGGGGAAACGCCTGGTATCTTTATAGTCCTGTCGGGT
TTCGCCACCTCTGACTTGAGCGTCGATTTTTGTGATGCTCGTCAGGGGGGCGGAGCCTATGGAAAAACGC
CAGCAACGCGGCCTTTTTACGGTTCCTGGCCTTTTGCTGGCCTTTTGCTCACATGTTCTTTCCTGCGTTA
TCCCCTGATTCTGTGGATAACCGTATTACCGCCATGCAT
