>Addgene plasmid #49553 | EGFP-Rab11AQ70L | addgene partial sequence | sequence record 76074 | EGFP-C 5'-CATGGTCCTGCTGGAGTTCGTG-3'
CTCTCGGCATGGACGAGCTGTACAAGTCCGGCCGGACTCAGATCTCGAGCTCAAGCTTCGAATTCATGGG
CACCCGCGACGACGAGTACGACTACCTCTTTAAAGTTGTCCTTATTGGAGATTCTGGTGTTGGAAAGAGT
AATCTCCTGTCTCGATTTACTCGAAATGAGTTTAATCTGGAAAGCAAGAGCACCATTGGAGTAGAGTTTG
CAACAAGAAGCATCCAGGTTGATGGAAAAACAATAAAGGCACAGATATGGGACACAGCAGGGCTAGAGCG
ATATCGAGCTATAACATCAGCATATTATCGTGGAGCTGTAGGTGCCTTATTGGTTTATGACATTGCTAAA
CATCTCACATATGAAAATGTAGAGCGATGGCTGAAAGAACTGAGAGATCATGCTGATAGTAACATTGTTA
TCATGCTTGTGGGCAATAAGAGTGATCTACGTCATCTCAGGGCAGTTCCTACAGATGAAGCAAGAGCTTT
TGCAGAAAAGAATGGTTTGTCATTCATTGAAACTTCGGCCCTAGACTCTACAAATGTAGAAGCTGCTTTT
CAGACAATTTTAACAGAGATTTACCGCATTGTTTCTCAGAAGCAAATGTCAGACAGACGCGAAAATGACA
TGTCTCCAAGCAACAATGTGGTTCCTATTCATGTTCCACCAACCACTGAAAACAAGCCAAAGGTGCAGTG
CTGTCAGAACATCTAACTCGACGGTACCGCGGGCCCGGGATCCACCGGATCTAGATAACTGATCATAATC
AGCCATACCACATTTGTAGAGGTTTTACTTGCTTTAAAAAACCTCCCACACCTCCCCCTGAACCTGAAAC
ATAAAATGAATGCAATTGTTGTTGTTAACTTGTTTATTGCAGCTTATAATGGTTACAAATAAAGCAATAG
CATCACAAATTTCACAAATAAAGCATTTTTTTCACTGCATTCTAGTTGTGGTTTGTCCAAACTCATCAAT
GTATCTTAACGCGTAAATTGTAAGCGTTAATATTTTGTTAAAATTCGCGTTAAATTTTTGTTAAATCAGC
TCATTTTTTAACCAATAGGCCGAAATCGGCAAAATCCCTTATAAATCAAAAGAATAGACCGAGATAGGGT
TGAGTGTTGTTCCAGTTTGGAACAAGAG
